LOCUS       Exported 9557 bp ds-DNA circular SYN 12-MAY-2021
DEFINITION  Expression of human codon optimized human SNF2L and pRbAp48 from
            pFastBac dual.
ACCESSION   .
VERSION     .
KEYWORDS    pFastBac_Dual_SNF2L-opt_p48
SOURCE      synthetic DNA construct
  ORGANISM  synthetic DNA construct
REFERENCE   1 (bases 1 to 9557)
  TITLE     pFastBac1_FLAG-BPTF
  JOURNAL   Unpublished
REFERENCE   2 (bases 1 to 9557)
  AUTHORS   .
  TITLE     Direct Submission
  JOURNAL   Exported May 12, 2021 from SnapGene Server 1.1.58
            http://www.snapgene.com
FEATURES             Location/Qualifiers
     source          1..9557
                     /organism="synthetic DNA construct"
                     /mol_type="other DNA"
     rep_origin      102..556
                     /direction=RIGHT
                     /label=f1 ori
                     /note="f1 bacteriophage origin of replication; arrow
                     indicates direction of (+) strand synthesis"
     primer_bind     complement(189..208)
                     /label=F1ori-R
                     /note="F1 origin, reverse primer"
     primer_bind     398..419
                     /label=F1ori-F
                     /note="F1 origin, forward primer"
     promoter        582..686
                     /gene="bla"
                     /label=AmpR promoter
     CDS             687..1547
                     /codon_start=1
                     /gene="bla"
                     /product="beta-lactamase"
                     /label=AmpR
                     /note="confers resistance to ampicillin, carbenicillin, and
                     related antibiotics"
                     /translation="MSIQHFRVALIPFFAAFCLPVFAHPETLVKVKDAEDQLGARVGYI
                     ELDLNSGKILESFRPEERFPMMSTFKVLLCGAVLSRIDAGQEQLGRRIHYSQNDLVEYS
                     PVTEKHLTDGMTVRELCSAAITMSDNTAANLLLTTIGGPKELTAFLHNMGDHVTRLDRW
                     EPELNEAIPNDERDTTMPVAMATTLRKLLTGELLTLASRQQLIDWMEADKVAGPLLRSA
                     LPAGWFIADKSGAGERGSRGIIAALGPDGKPSRIVVIYTTGSQATMDERNRQIAEIGAS
                     LIKHW"
     primer_bind     complement(905..924)
                     /label=Amp-R
                     /note="Ampicillin resistance gene, reverse primer"
     rep_origin      1718..2306
                     /direction=RIGHT
                     /label=ori
                     /note="high-copy-number ColE1/pMB1/pBR322/pUC origin of
                     replication"
     primer_bind     2207..2226
                     /label=pBR322ori-F
                     /note="pBR322 origin, forward primer"
     primer_bind     2460..2477
                     /label=L4440
                     /note="L4440 vector, forward primer"
     mobile_element  2611..2835
                     /mobile_element_type="transposon:Tn7"
                     /note="mini-Tn7 element (right end of the Tn7 transposon)"
     promoter        complement(3605..3633)
                     /gene="intI1 (promoter lies within the coding sequence)"
                     /label=Pc promoter
                     /note="class 1 integron promoter"
     polyA_signal    4141..4189
                     /label=HSV TK poly(A) signal
                     /note="herpes simplex virus thymidine kinase
                     polyadenylation signal (Cole and Stacy, 1985)"
     primer_bind     4214..4233
                     /label=TK-pA-R
                     /note="Thymidine kinase polyA, reverse primer"
     promoter        complement(7463..7572)
                     /label=p10 promoter
                     /note="baculovirus promoter for expression in insect cells"
     promoter        7596..7687
                     /gene="polh from Autographa californica"
                     /label=polyhedrin promoter
                     /note="promoter for the baculovirus polyhedrin gene"
     primer_bind     7612..7629
                     /label=Polyhedrin-F
                     /note="Polyhedrin promoter, forward primer"
     polyA_signal    9147..9281
                     /label=SV40 poly(A) signal
                     /note="SV40 polyadenylation signal"
     primer_bind     complement(9184..9203)
                     /label=SV40pA-R
                     /note="SV40 polyA, reverse primer"
     primer_bind     9238..9257
                     /label=EBV-rev
                     /note="SV40 polyA terminator, reverse primer"
     mobile_element  9310..9475
                     /mobile_element_type="transposon:Tn7"
                     /note="mini-Tn7 element (left end of the Tn7 transposon)"
ORIGIN
        1 ttctctgtca cagaatgaaa atttttctgt catctcttcg ttattaatgt ttgtaattga
       61 ctgaatatca acgcttattt gcagcctgaa tggcgaatgg gnnnnnnnnn nnnnnnnnnn
      121 nnnnnnnnnn nnnnnnnnnn nnnnnnnnnn nnnnnnnnnn nnnnnnnnnn nnnnnnnnnn
      181 nnnnnnnnnn nnnnnnnnnn nnnnnnnnnn nnnnnnnnnn nnnnncnnnn nnnnnnnnnn
      241 nnnnnnnnnn nnnnnnnnnn nnnnnnnnnn nnnnnnnnnn nnnnnnnnnn nnnnnnnnnn
      301 nnnnnnnnnn nnnnnnnann nnnnnnnnnn nnnnnnnnnn nnnnnnnnnn nnnnnnnnnn
      361 nnnnnnncct ttgacgttgg agtccacgtt cttaatagtg gactcttgtt ccaaactgga
      421 acaacactca accctatctc ggtctattct tttgatttat aagggatttt gccgatttcg
      481 gcctattggt taaaaaatga gctgatttaa caaaaattta acgcgaattt taacaaaata
      541 ttaacgctta caatttaggt ggcacttttc ggggaaatgt gcgcggaacc cctatttgtt
      601 tatttttcta aatacattca aatatgtatc cgctcatgag acaataaccc tgataaatgc
      661 ttcaataata ttgaaaaagg aagagtatga gtattcaaca tttccgtgtc gcccttattc
      721 ccttttttgc ggcattttgc cttcctgttt ttgctcaccc agaaacgctg gtgaaagtaa
      781 aagatgctga agatcagttg ggtgcacgag tgggttacat cgaactggat ctcaacagcg
      841 gtaagatcct tgagagtttt cgccccgaag aacgttttcc aatgatgagc acttttaaag
      901 ttctgctatg tggcgcggta ttatcccgta ttgacgccgg gcaagagcaa ctcggtcgcc
      961 gcatacacta ttctcagaat gacttggttg agtactcacc agtcacagaa aagcatctta
     1021 cggatggcat gacagtaaga gaattatgca gtgctgccat aaccatgagt gataacactg
     1081 cggccaactt acttctgaca acgatcggag gaccgaagga gctaaccgct tttttgcaca
     1141 acatggggga tcatgtaact cgccttgatc gttgggaacc ggagctgaat gaagccatac
     1201 caaacgacga gcgtgacacc acgatgcctg tagcaatggc aacaacgttg cgcaaactat
     1261 taactggcga actacttact ctagcttccc ggcaacaatt aatagactgg atggaggcgg
     1321 ataaagttgc aggaccactt ctgcgctcgg cccttccggc tggctggttt attgctgata
     1381 aatctggagc cggtgagcgt gggtctcgcg gtatcattgc agcactgggg ccagatggta
     1441 agccctcccg tatcgtagtt atctacacga cggggagtca ggcaactatg gatgaacgaa
     1501 atagacagat cgctgagata ggtgcctcac tgattaagca ttggtaactg tcagaccaag
     1561 tttactcata tatactttag attgatttaa aacttcattt ttaatttaaa aggatctagg
     1621 tgaagatcct ttttgataat ctcatgacca aaatccctta acgtgagttt tcgttccact
     1681 gagcgtcaga ccccgtagaa aagatcaaag gatcttcttg agatcctttt tttctgcgcg
     1741 taatctgctg cttgcaaaca aaaaaaccac cgctaccagc ggtggtttgt ttgccggatc
     1801 aagagctacc aactcttttt ccgaaggtaa ctggcttcag cagagcgcag ataccaaata
     1861 ctgttcttct agtgtagccg tagttaggcc accacttcaa gaactctgta gcaccgccta
     1921 catacctcgc tctgctaatc ctgttaccag tggctgctgc cagtggcgat aagtcgtgtc
     1981 ttaccgggtt ggactcaaga cgatagttac cggataaggc gcagcggtcg ggctgaacgg
     2041 ggggttcgtg cacacagccc agcttggagc gaacgaccta caccgaactg agatacctac
     2101 agcgtgagct atgagaaagc gccacgcttc ccgaagggag aaaggcggac aggtatccgg
     2161 taagcggcag ggtcggaaca ggagagcgca cgagggagct tccaggggga aacgcctggt
     2221 atctttatag tcctgtcggg tttcgccacc tctgacttga gcgtcgattt ttgtgatgct
     2281 cgtcaggggg gcggagccta tggaaaaacg ccagcaacgc ggccttttta cggttcctgg
     2341 ccttttgctg gccttttgct cacatgttct ttcctgcgtt atcccctgat tctgtggata
     2401 accgtattac cgcctttgag tgagctgata ccgctcgccg cagccgaacg accgagcgca
     2461 gcgagtcagt gagcgaggaa gcggaagagc gcctgatgcg gtattttctc cttacgcatc
     2521 tgtgcggtat ttcacaccgc atagaccagc cgcgtaacct ggcaaaatcg gttacggttg
     2581 agtaataaat ggatgccctg cgtaagcggg tgtgggcgga caataaagtc ttaaactgaa
     2641 caaaatagat ctaaactatg acaataaagt cttaaactag acagaatagt tgtaaactga
     2701 aatcagtcca gttatgctgt gaaaaagcat actggacttt tgttatggct aaagcaaact
     2761 cttcattttc tgaagtgcaa attgcccgtc gtattaaaga ggggcgtggc caagggcatg
     2821 gtaaagacta tattcgcggc gttgtgacaa tttaccgaac aactccgcgg ccgggaagcc
     2881 gatctcggct tgaacgaatt gttaggtggc ggtacttggg tcgatatcaa agtgcatcac
     2941 ttcttcccgt atgcccaact ttgtatagag agccactgcg ggatcgtcac cgtaatctgc
     3001 ttgcacgtag atcacataag caccaagcgc gttggcctca tgcttgagga gattgatgag
     3061 cgcggtggca atgccctgcc tccggtgctc gccggagact gcgagatcat agatatagat
     3121 ctcactacgc ggctgctcaa acttgggcag aacgtaagcc gcgagagcgc caacaaccgc
     3181 ttcttggtcg aaggcagcaa gcgcgatgaa tgtcttacta cggagcaagt tcccgaggta
     3241 atcggagtcc ggctgatgtt gggagtaggt ggctacgtct ccgaactcac gaccgaaaag
     3301 atcaagagca gcccgcatgg atttgacttg gtcagggccg agcctacatg tgcgaatgat
     3361 gcccatactt gagccaccta actttgtttt agggcgactg ccctgctgcg taacatcgtt
     3421 gctgctccat aacatcaaac atcgacccac ggcgtaacgc gcttgctgct tggatgcccg
     3481 aggcatagac tgtacaaaaa aacagtcata acaagccatg aaaaccgcca ctgcgccgtt
     3541 accaccgctg cgttcggtca aggttctgga ccagttgcgt gagcgcatac gctacttgca
     3601 ttacagttta cgaaccgaac aggcttatgt caactgggtt cgtgccttca tccgtttcca
     3661 cggtgtgcgt cacccggcaa ccttgggcag cagcgaagtc gaggcatttc tgtcctggct
     3721 ggcgaacgag cgcaaggttt cggtctccac gcatcgtcag gcattggcgg ccttgctgtt
     3781 cttctacggc aaggtgctgt gcacggatct gcccttgctt caggagatcg gtagacctcg
     3841 gccgtcgcgg cgcttgccgg tggtgctgac cccggatgaa gtggttcgca tcctcggttt
     3901 tctggaaggc gagcatcgtt tgttcgccca ggactctagc tatagttcta gtggttggct
     3961 acgtacccgt agtggctatg gcagggcttg ccgccccgac gttggctgcg agccctgggc
     4021 cttcacccga acttgggggt tggggtgggg aaaaggaaga aacgcgggcg tattggtccc
     4081 aatggggtct cggtggggta tcgacagagt gccagccctg ggaccgaacc ccgcgtttat
     4141 gaacaaacga cccaacaccc gtgcgtttta ttctgtcttt ttattgccgt catagcgcgg
     4201 gttccttccg gtattgtctc cttccgtgtt tcagttagcc tcccccatct cccggtacct
     4261 tacgacttca ccttcttcac atccttcttg cccgacgatt cagtagccga ctcagccttt
     4321 ctcttttggg acattggagt cttggtggca cgcttcttct tctcagcgcg ttcacgctct
     4381 tcgatctcca tgttctcctt ttcgatcaga gagatcaaag tgttacatct cctctggaac
     4441 tccatggcgg tgcgggactt gatgaaccag tcgaaacgga attgaggagc gttgcgaaca
     4501 cactgacgca gctcttcgta gacgttctca cgatcgaatc ccatcttgtg caacatgcag
     4561 atgaggaacc tgtcctcttc ctctgtgtag ttctttccct ttgaagtgcc gtattggatt
     4621 ctcagctggt ggaagggggc cttgtacctg gcgatcttag cgtccaaggc cttcttgatg
     4681 ctgatgcgac gctggattct ggcctcgccc ctttcgattt gagccatgat cttctcgatg
     4741 tcctgcagct cgttgcaacg ttcccagaac acagccgagt actccataac ttcctcaggt
     4801 gacttgccct ccacttctct ggcgatgtta tcgatatcgt cccttccgta cttctcgtta
     4861 gccttgatga attggttgaa gtcacgctta gtccagttgg tgaagccctg agtcagcaac
     4921 ttctcctttt cctcggtttc ctctggtgtg agaggttcag caccatcgat cttcttttgt
     4981 tcctccctct gagccagggc agggtttggg atgtctgggt ttctcgggac cttgtaaccg
     5041 atggtcttac ggtagtagag gatctccttt tcgagcagct cgaacagcct aggggggaag
     5101 aattggaagt cctgcacgtt tggctgcttt ggtggtcttg gagccttagg gatcttgggc
     5161 tcagagacgc gcagagcttc acggaagtaa gcgtccacgg cgtagttagc ctttctctcc
     5221 ctcttagggg gctcgatcca ttcgaccatg ccgagctttt gcttttcgcg gtaatcctcg
     5281 ccttcgaact tgtacaggga ctgctcgatg tccatgcgga agttacgcag gctagattct
     5341 cccatcttct gcaagcgctc gttcatttca gcggtcttct tctcgccacg ttccaagatg
     5401 gttgtgatat cctcgtcggt gagctctgat tccttgctgg cgaagacgtg tgtagcaccg
     5461 tgacggatca tctgcagcat ttcctccttg gccaacttgt tggattgctg atcgatcagg
     5521 cgtccttgct ggataacgat cgagtccaga cgcaacttga tctcagctct ttccacgatc
     5581 ctttcctcaa ctgtgttgtc agtgatgagt ctgaacaccc taactggctt cttctggccg
     5641 atgcggtggg cacgatccat agcttgcagg tccacctgag ggttccaatc tgagtcgtac
     5701 aagatcacaa cgtcagcgct ggccaggttg atacccaaac ctccagcgcg ggtagacagc
     5761 atgaagatga acttggacga gtttggggcg ttgaaagcct cgatggcttc ctcacgttcc
     5821 tcgtgagggg tctgaccgtc gaggcgacag tactcgtatc cacgccacat gcagtaatct
     5881 tccaagatgt ccaagagtct tgtcatttgg ctgaagatga gaaccctaga tccctgctcc
     5941 ttgagcttgg ccagcaactt gtccaggacc accatcttgc cggagttcga gacgatgtgc
     6001 tcatcagtgg tgtacggtgg accgggttca gctccgtcga acaggtacgg gtggttacag
     6061 cacttgcgga gttgcatcag gatgttgagc agacgcatct tgtccatctt tcctgagctg
     6121 ttcaagacat cgatgtcctt catgaggatc ttagtgtacc actccctctg catcttgctg
     6181 aggcccaggt agatcttgat ctccttctta gggggcagag acttttccac gtctgtcttg
     6241 attctcctca agaggaaagg cttgaggaca gcgtgcaggc gctccaccaa cttctggtca
     6301 ccgaggcagt tcttagtatc gaaccaggag tcgaaatcgt cggccgagtt gaagacgtcg
     6361 ggcagcaaga agttgagcag agcccacaac tcgtggaggt tgttctgcag tggtgttcca
     6421 gtcaagagca gtctgttggt gctcttgaac tccctcacga tttcagacaa cttggacttc
     6481 tcgttcttga ttctgtgggc ttcgtcgatg accaggtaac gccagtggaa cttcttgaaa
     6541 acagacttct ccttgatgac catttcgtag gaagtgacac acacatccca ttcaccgggc
     6601 atcatttcgt cgcggatgaa agcggcacga gcatccttgt ctccaacgaa gcagatgact
     6661 ctcagcgatg gcacccaacg cttgaactcg ttcatccagt tgtggagggt tgacttcgga
     6721 accaggacca tgtgcggtcc tgggatgttg cggtagtgct tcaggtagcc caagagggcg
     6781 atggtttgga gtgtctttcc caggcccatc tcatcagcca agatgccgtt gacaccgttt
     6841 tcgtacagag agatcaacca gttgaggcct ctgatctggt agtccctcag ggggccaccc
     6901 ttgacgtatg acgggctcac ctcgaagcgg atgcacacgt tggatgtctt acgagactcg
     6961 gacagcaatt cctcgtcttc ctcttgttca gtgcgacggt gacggtaatc gccagccgag
     7021 atcagtgact gcttctcgtc cttcttgatg cgaggacgac ccaacttcat gttgagcggg
     7081 ctagttggag acttttgggc tgagggctgg atgaagtgag cgaacagctc ggtctgcttg
     7141 agcaggaatt cgaatctctt agccctatcg gccttcatct tttcctcgta ctctgggtcc
     7201 atctcctttt cgctcttagg ggccttagcg gccaacttga gttggaaaga ggacacgttc
     7261 ttctccttct tcttctcgcc cttttcagta gcggcggtag cttctgtagc agcagcagca
     7321 gctccttcct cctgcgaggt tgagggaccc ggttgttcat cttcgataac gacgatagta
     7381 gcggtggcat cagcagcagc gacggtagca gcgacggcag cagtgtcttg ttccatcccg
     7441 ggtgatcaag tcttcgtcga gtgattgtaa ataaaatgta atttacagta tagtatttta
     7501 attaatatac aaatgatttg ataataattc ttatttaact ataatatatt gtgttgggtt
     7561 gaattaaagg tccgtatact ccggaatatt aatagatcat ggagataatt aaaatgataa
     7621 ccatctcgca aataaataag tattttactg ttttcgtaac agttttgtaa taaaaaaacc
     7681 tataaatatt ccggattatt cataccgtcc caccatcggg cgcggatcgg gatggccgac
     7741 aaggaagcag ccttcgacga cgcagtggaa gaacgagtga tcaacgagga atacaaaata
     7801 tggaaaaaga acaccccttt tctttatgat ttggtgatga cccatgctct ggagtggccc
     7861 agcctaactg cccagtggct tccagatgta accagaccag aagggaaaga tttcagcatt
     7921 catcgacttg tcctggggac acacacatcg gatgaacaaa accatcttgt tatagccagt
     7981 gtgcagctcc ctaatgatga tgctcagttt gatgcgtcac actacgacag tgagaaagga
     8041 gaatttggag gttttggttc agttagtgga aaaattgaaa tagaaatcaa gatcaaccat
     8101 gaaggagaag taaacagggc ccgttatatg ccccagaacc cttgtatcat cgcaacaaag
     8161 actccttcca gtgatgttct tgtctttgac tatacaaaac atccttctaa accagatcct
     8221 tctggagagt gcaacccaga cttgcgtctc cgtggacatc agaaggaagg ctatgggctt
     8281 tcttggaacc caaatctcag tgggcactta cttagtgctt cagatgacca taccatctgc
     8341 ctgtgggaca tcagtgccgt tccaaaggag ggaaaagtgg tagatgcgaa gaccatcttt
     8401 acagggcata cggcagtagt agaagatgtt tcctggcatc tactccatga gtctctgttt
     8461 gggtcagttg ctgatgatca gaaacttatg atttgggata ctcgttcaaa caatacttcc
     8521 aaaccaagcc actcagttga tgctcacact gctgaagtga actgcctttc tttcaatcct
     8581 tatagtgagt tcattcttgc cacaggatca gctgacaaga ctgttgcctt gtgggatctg
     8641 agaaatctga aacttaagtt gcattccttt gagtcacata aggatgaaat attccaggtt
     8701 cagtggtcac ctcacaatga gactatttta gcttccagtg gtactgatcg cagactgaat
     8761 gtctgggatt taagtaaaat tggagaggaa caatccccag aagatgcaga agacgggcca
     8821 ccagagttgt tgtttattca tggtggtcat actgccaaga tatctgattt ctcctggaat
     8881 cccaatgaac cttgggtgat ttgttctgta tcagaagaca atatcatgca agtgtggcaa
     8941 atggcagaga acatttataa tgatgaagac cctgaaggaa gcgtggatcc agaaggacaa
     9001 gggtcctagg catgccccag cttgtcgaga agtactagag gatcataatc agccatacca
     9061 catttgtaga ggttttactt gctttaaaaa acctcccaca cctccccctg aacctgaaac
     9121 ataaaatgaa tgcaattgtt gttgttaact tgtttattgc agcttataat ggttacaaat
     9181 aaagcaatag catcacaaat ttcacaaata aagcattttt ttcactgcat tctagttgtg
     9241 gtttgtccaa actcatcaat gtatcttatc atgtctggat ctgatcactg cttgagccta
     9301 ggagatccga accagataag tgaaatctag ttccaaacta ttttgtcatt tttaattttc
     9361 gtattagctt acgacgctac acccagttcc catctatttt gtcactcttc cctaaataat
     9421 ccttaaaaac tccatttcca cccctcccag ttcccaacta ttttgtccgc ccacagcggg
     9481 gcatttttct tcctgttatg tttttaatca aacatcctgc caactccatg tgacaaaccg
     9541 tcatcttcgg ctacttt
//
