[The description below was written by a language model from this plasmid's Addgene catalogue record and the feature table of its GenBank file.]
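Description:
pFastBac_Dual_SNF2L-opt_p48 is a baculovirus transfer (donor) plasmid built on the Invitrogen pFastBac Dual backbone for co-expressing two human proteins in insect cells. In bacteria it is maintained through a high-copy ColE1/pUC-type origin and selected with ampicillin via the bla gene; an f1 phage origin is also present. The catalogue lists a total size of 9605 bp, whereas the held sequence record is 9557 bp, a small discrepancy the record does not explain.

The payload sits between the right and left ends of a mini-Tn7 element, the arrangement that allows site-specific transposition of the whole cassette into a baculovirus shuttle genome (bacmid), from which recombinant virus is made. Within this element, two strong very-late baculovirus promoters are placed back to back and fire in opposite directions. The p10 promoter drives a codon-optimized human SNF2L (SMARCA1) coding sequence of about 3.2 kb, terminated by the HSV thymidine kinase polyadenylation signal. The polyhedrin promoter drives human pRbAp48 (RBBP4, about 1.3 kb), terminated by the SV40 polyadenylation signal. The feature table does not annotate either open reading frame, but the unannotated gaps between each promoter and its poly(A) signal fit the stated insert sizes. No epitope or purification tags are recorded for either protein. A class 1 integron Pc promoter is annotated inside the Tn7 arms; in this backbone family that region normally carries a gentamicin resistance marker, though no such gene is annotated here.

SNF2L is an ISWI-family ATPase, and the gene aliases listed (NURF140 and NURF55) mark both proteins as subunits of the NURF chromatin-remodelling complex. The construct therefore appears suited to producing the two partners together from a single virus, although the record states only that it is for their expression.
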