Addgene plasmid #102243: pFastBac_Dual_SNF2L-opt_p48
Purpose: Expression of human codon optimized human SNF2L and pRbAp48 from pFastBac dual
Depositing lab: Joe Landry. Depositing organization: Virginia Commonwealth University.
Backbone
  Vector backbone: pFastBac Dual
  Backbone manufacturer: Invitrogen
  Total vector size (bp): 9605
  Vector type: Insect Expression
Growth in bacteria
  Bacterial resistance: Ampicillin, 100 μg/mL
  Growth temperature: 30°C
  Growth strain: NEB Stable
  Copy number: High Copy
Gene/Insert 1
  Gene/Insert name: SNF2L
  Species: H. sapiens (human)
  Insert size (bp): 3177
  Mutation: codon optimized for expression
  Entrez Gene: SMARCA1 (a.k.a. ISWI, NURF140, SNF2L, SNF2L1, SNF2LB, SNF2LT, SWI, SWI2, hSNF2L)
  Promoter: p10
  Cloning method: Restriction Enzyme; 5′ cloning site Sma1 (not destroyed); 3′ cloning site Kpn1 (not destroyed)
  Sequencing primers: 5′ None; 3′ TK-pA-R
Gene/Insert 2
  Gene/Insert name: pRbAp48 (alt name: RBBP4)
  Species: H. sapiens (human)
  Insert size (bp): 1278
  GenBank ID: NM_005610.2
  Entrez Gene: RBBP4 (a.k.a. NURF55, RBAP48, lin-53)
  Promoter: Polyhedrin
  Cloning method: Restriction Enzyme; 5′ cloning site Hpa1 (destroyed during cloning); 3′ cloning site Sph1 (not destroyed)
  Sequencing primers: 5′ Polyhedrin-F; 3′ SV40pA-R
Terms and licenses: Academic/Nonprofit Terms; Industry Terms
How to cite: pFastBac_Dual_SNF2L-opt_p48 was a gift from Joe Landry (Addgene plasmid # 102243 ; http://n2t.net/addgene:102243 ; RRID:Addgene_102243)
