>Addgene plasmid #102243 | pFastBac_Dual_SNF2L-opt_p48 | depositor partial sequence | sequence record 193022 | Codon optimized SNF2L
ATGGAACAAGACACTGCTGCCGTCGCTGCTACCGTCGCTGCTGCTGATGCCACCGCTACTATCGTCGTTA
TCGAAGATGAACAACCGGGTCCCTCAACCTCGCAGGAGGAAGGAGCTGCTGCTGCTGCTACAGAAGCTAC
CGCCGCTACTGAAAAGGGCGAGAAGAAGAAGGAGAAGAACGTGTCCTCTTTCCAACTCAAGTTGGCCGCT
AAGGCCCCTAAGAGCGAAAAGGAGATGGACCCAGAGTACGAGGAAAAGATGAAGGCCGATAGGGCTAAGA
GATTCGAATTCCTGCTCAAGCAGACCGAGCTGTTCGCTCACTTCATCCAGCCCTCAGCCCAAAAGTCTCC
AACTAGCCCGCTCAACATGAAGTTGGGTCGTCCTCGCATCAAGAAGGACGAGAAGCAGTCACTGATCTCG
GCTGGCGATTACCGTCACCGTCGCACTGAACAAGAGGAAGACGAGGAATTGCTGTCCGAGTCTCGTAAGA
CATCCAACGTGTGCATCCGCTTCGAGGTGAGCCCGTCATACGTCAAGGGTGGCCCCCTGAGGGACTACCA
GATCAGAGGCCTCAACTGGTTGATCTCTCTGTACGAAAACGGTGTCAACGGCATCTTGGCTGATGAGATG
GGCCTGGGAAAGACACTCCAAACCATCGCCCTCTTGGGCTACCTGAAGCACTACCGCAACATCCCAGGAC
CGCACATGGTCCTGGTTCCGAAGTCAACCCTCCACAACTGGATGAACGAGTTCAAGCGTTGGGTGCCATC
GCTGAGAGTCATCTGCTTCGTTGGAGACAAGGATGCTCGTGCCGCTTTCATCCGCGACGAAATGATGCCC
GGTGAATGGGATGTGTGTGTCACTTCCTACGAAATGGTCATCAAGGAGAAGTCTGTTTTCAAGAAGTTCC
ACTGGCGTTACCTGGTCATCGACGAAGCCCACAGAATCAAGAACGAGAAGTCCAAGTTGTCTGAAATCGT
GAGGGAGTTCAAGAGCACCAACAGACTGCTCTTGACTGGAACACCACTGCAGAACAACCTCCACGAGTTG
TGGGCTCTGCTCAACTTCTTGCTGCCCGACGTCTTCAACTCGGCCGACGATTTCGACTCCTGGTTCGATA
CTAAGAACTGCCTCGGTGACCAGAAGTTGGTGGAGCGCCTGCACGCTGTCCTCAAGCCTTTCCTCTTGAG
GAGAATCAAGACAGACGTGGAAAAGTCTCTGCCCCCTAAGAAGGAGATCAAGATCTACCTGGGCCTCAGC
AAGATGCAGAGGGAGTGGTACACTAAGATCCTCATGAAGGACATCGATGTCTTGAACAGCTCAGGAAAGA
TGGACAAGATGCGTCTGCTCAACATCCTGATGCAACTCCGCAAGTGCTGTAACCACCCGTACCTGTTCGA
CGGAGCTGAACCCGGTCCACCGTACACCACTGATGAGCACATCGTCTCGAACTCCGGCAAGATGGTGGTC
CTGGACAAGTTGCTGGCCAAGCTCAAGGAGCAGGGATCTAGGGTTCTCATCTTCAGCCAAATGACAAGAC
TCTTGGACATCTTGGAAGATTACTGCATGTGGCGTGGATACGAGTACTGTCGCCTCGACGGTCAGACCCC
TCACGAGGAACGTGAGGAAGCCATCGAGGCTTTCAACGCCCCAAACTCGTCCAAGTTCATCTTCATGCTG
TCTACCCGCGCTGGAGGTTTGGGTATCAACCTGGCCAGCGCTGACGTTGTGATCTTGTACGACTCAGATT
GGAACCCTCAGGTGGACCTGCAAGCTATGGATCGTGCCCACCGCATCGGCCAGAAGAAGCCAGTTAGGGT
GTTCAGACTCATCACTGACAACACAGTTGAGGAAAGGATCGTGGAAAGAGCTGAGATCAAGTTGCGTCTG
GACTCGATCGTTATCCAGCAAGGACGCCTGATCGATCAGCAATCCAACAAGTTGGCCAAGGAGGAAATGC
TGCAGATGATCCGTCACGGTGCTACACACGTCTTCGCCAGCAAGGAATCAGAGCTCACCGACGAGGATAT
CACAACCATCTTGGAACGTGGCGAGAAGAAGACCGCTGAAATGAACGAGCGCTTGCAGAAGATGGGAGAA
TCTAGCCTGCGTAACTTCCGCATGGACATCGAGCAGTCCCTGTACAAGTTCGAAGGCGAGGATTACCGCG
AAAAGCAAAAGCTCGGCATGGTCGAATGGATCGAGCCCCCTAAGAGGGAGAGAAAGGCTAACTACGCCGT
GGACGCTTACTTCCGTGAAGCTCTGCGCGTCTCTGAGCCCAAGATCCCTAAGGCTCCAAGACCACCAAAG
CAGCCAAACGTGCAGGACTTCCAATTCTTCCCCCCTAGGCTGTTCGAGCTGCTCGAAAAGGAGATCCTCT
ACTACCGTAAGACCATCGGTTACAAGGTCCCGAGAAACCCAGACATCCCAAACCCTGCCCTGGCTCAGAG
GGAGGAACAAAAGAAGATCGATGGTGCTGAACCTCTCACACCAGAGGAAACCGAGGAAAAGGAGAAGTTG
CTGACTCAGGGCTTCACCAACTGGACTAAGCGTGACTTCAACCAATTCATCAAGGCTAACGAGAAGTACG
GAAGGGACGATATCGATAACATCGCCAGAGAAGTGGAGGGCAAGTCACCTGAGGAAGTTATGGAGTACTC
GGCTGTGTTCTGGGAACGTTGCAACGAGCTGCAGGACATCGAGAAGATCATGGCTCAAATCGAAAGGGGC
GAGGCCAGAATCCAGCGTCGCATCAGCATCAAGAAGGCCTTGGACGCTAAGATCGCCAGGTACAAGGCCC
CCTTCCACCAGCTGAGAATCCAATACGGCACTTCAAAGGGAAAGAACTACACAGAGGAAGAGGACAGGTT
CCTCATCTGCATGTTGCACAAGATGGGATTCGATCGTGAGAACGTCTACGAAGAGCTGCGTCAGTGTGTT
CGCAACGCTCCTCAATTCCGTTTCGACTGGTTCATCAAGTCCCGCACCGCCATGGAGTTCCAGAGGAGAT
GTAACACTTTGATCTCTCTGATCGAAAAGGAGAACATGGAGATCGAAGAGCGTGAACGCGCTGAGAAGAA
GAAGCGTGCCACCAAGACTCCAATGTCCCAAAAGAGAAAGGCTGAGTCGGCTACTGAATCGTCGGGCAAG
AAGGATGTGAAGAAGGTGAAGTCGTAA
