>Addgene plasmid #102243 | pFastBac_Dual_SNF2L-opt_p48 | depositor partial sequence | sequence record 193023 | pRbAp48
ATGGCCGACAAGGAAGCAGCCTTCGACGACGCAGTGGAAGAACGAGTGATCAACGAGGAATACAAAATAT
GGAAAAAGAACACCCCTTTTCTTTATGATTTGGTGATGACCCATGCTCTGGAGTGGCCCAGCCTAACTGC
CCAGTGGCTTCCAGATGTAACCAGACCAGAAGGGAAAGATTTCAGCATTCATCGACTTGTCCTGGGGACA
CACACATCGGATGAACAAAACCATCTTGTTATAGCCAGTGTGCAGCTCCCTAATGATGATGCTCAGTTTG
ATGCGTCACACTACGACAGTGAGAAAGGAGAATTTGGAGGTTTTGGTTCAGTTAGTGGAAAAATTGAAAT
AGAAATCAAGATCAACCATGAAGGAGAAGTAAACAGGGCCCGTTATATGCCCCAGAACCCTTGTATCATC
GCAACAAAGACTCCTTCCAGTGATGTTCTTGTCTTTGACTATACAAAACATCCTTCTAAACCAGATCCTT
CTGGAGAGTGCAACCCAGACTTGCGTCTCCGTGGACATCAGAAGGAAGGCTATGGGCTTTCTTGGAACCC
AAATCTCAGTGGGCACTTACTTAGTGCTTCAGATGACCATACCATCTGCCTGTGGGACATCAGTGCCGTT
CCAAAGGAGGGAAAAGTGGTAGATGCGAAGACCATCTTTACAGGGCATACGGCAGTAGTAGAAGATGTTT
CCTGGCATCTACTCCATGAGTCTCTGTTTGGGTCAGTTGCTGATGATCAGAAACTTATGATTTGGGATAC
TCGTTCAAACAATACTTCCAAACCAAGCCACTCAGTTGATGCTCACACTGCTGAAGTGAACTGCCTTTCT
TTCAATCCTTATAGTGAGTTCATTCTTGCCACAGGATCAGCTGACAAGACTGTTGCCTTGTGGGATCTGA
GAAATCTGAAACTTAAGTTGCATTCCTTTGAGTCACATAAGGATGAAATATTCCAGGTTCAGTGGTCACC
TCACAATGAGACTATTTTAGCTTCCAGTGGTACTGATCGCAGACTGAATGTCTGGGATTTAAGTAAAATT
GGAGAGGAACAATCCCCAGAAGATGCAGAAGACGGGCCACCAGAGTTGTTGTTTATTCATGGTGGTCATA
CTGCCAAGATATCTGATTTCTCCTGGAATCCCAATGAACCTTGGGTGATTTGTTCTGTATCAGAAGACAA
TATCATGCAAGTGTGGCAAATGGCAGAGAACATTTATAATGATGAAGACCCTGAAGGAAGCGTGGATCCA
GAAGGACAAGGGTCCTAG
